>Addgene plasmid #213731 | pCAGGS-AnkG ZU5ex-3xHA | addgene full sequence | sequence record 422472 | Addgene NGS Result
AAAAAAAATCTAACCTCAAGTCAAGGCTTTTCTATGGAATAAGGAATGGACAGCAGGGGGCTGTTTCATA
TACTGATGACCTCTTTATAGCCAACCTTTGTTCATGGCAGCCAGCATATGGGCATATGTTGCCAAACTCT
AAACCAAATACTCATTCTGATGTTTTAAATGATTTGCCCTCCCATATGTCCTTCCGAGTGAGAGACACAA
AAAATTCCAACACACTATTGCAATGAAAATAAATTTCCTTTATTAGCCAGAAGTCAGATGCTCAAGGGGC
TTCATGATGTCCCCATAATTTTTGGCAGAGGGAAAAAGATCTCAGTGGTATTTGTGAGCCAGGGCATTGG
CCACACCAGCCACCACCTTCTGATAGGCAGCCTGCACCTGAGGAGTGAATTAGCGGATAACAATTTCACA
CAGGAAACAGCTATGACCATGATTACGCCAAGCGCGCAATTAACCCTCACTAAAGGGAACAAAAGCTGGG
CTATTGTCTTCCCAATCCTCCCCCTTGCTGTCCTGCCCCACCCCACCCCCCAGAATAGAATGACACCTAC
TCAGACAATGCGATGCAATTTCCTCATTTTATTAGGAAAGGACAGTGGGAGTGGCACCTTCCAGGGTCAA
GGAAGGCACGGGGGAGGGGCAAACAACAGATGGCTGGCAACTAGAAGGCACAGTCGAGGCTGATCGTACC
GAGCTCGAATTCCAGGCGGGGAGGCGGCCCAAAGGGAGATCCGACTCGTCTGAGGGCGAAGGCGAAGACG
CGGAAGAGGCCGCAGAGCCGGCAGCAGGCCGCGGGAAGGAAGGTCCGCTGGATTGAGGGCCGAAGGGACG
TAGCAGAAGGACGTCCCGCGCAGAATCCAGGTGGCAACACAGGCGAGCAGCCATGGAAAGGACGTCAGCT
TCCCCGACAACACCACGGAATTGTCAGTGCCCAACAGCCGAGCCCCTGTCCAGCAGCGGGCAAGGCAGGC
GGCGATGAGTTCCGCCGTGGCAATAGGGAGGGGGAAAGCGAAAGTCCCGGAAAGGAGCTGACAGGTGGTG
GCAATGCCCCAACCAGTGGGGGTTGCGTCAGCAAACACAGTGCACACCACGCCACGTTGCCTGACAACGG
GCCACAACTCCTCATAAAGAGACAGCAACCAGGATTTATACAAGGAGGAGAAAATGAAAGCCATACGGGA
AGCAATAGCATGATACAAAGGCATTAAAGCAGCGTATCCACATAGCGTAAAAGGAGCAACATAGTTAAGA
ATACCAGTCAATCTTTCACAAATTTTGTAATCCAGAGGTTGATTGTCGACACCTGTGGAGAGAAAGGCAA
AGTGGATGTCAGTAAGACCAATAGGTGCCTATCAGAAACGCAAGAGTCTTCTCTGTCTCGACAAGCCCAG
TTTCTATTGGTCTCCTTAAACCTGTCTTGTAACCTTGATACTTACCTGCGGCCTCGAGTTACTTAAGACC
GGTGGCGGCCGGAGCGTAATCTGGAACGTCATATGGATAGGATCCTGCATAGTCCGGGACGTCATAGGGA
TAGCCCGCATAGTCAGGAACATCGTATGGGTAAACGGCCGCACCGGTCGATTGGAAGTAGAGGTTCTCGC
TAGCCTTAATCCGGGAAACCACGGCAAAATACTGGGGGAAATCCTTTGTGATAATTCTGCAGATGCGCTT
TGTACCCAACTCTTCCGGGCTGTCGAGTTCTTCATCCATGCCATTGAGAAGCTCCGCGAGGTCTTCGTTT
TTACTGTCAAACTGATGTTCCTTCCAGGTCTCTCCGTTCTCGCTCCGAAGGACGATAAGTTCTCTCTCCT
TCCCCCTCATGGACCCAAAATGAGGGATTTCCACAATGACGGGGCCTAAAAATTGTGCCCCCGCAGGACC
CATTTCTACCAGCCTACTGGCTAATCCCTCTCCTTCCACCATGGGGGGTGGGTTGGCCAGTTTATGTCTC
TTTACCAGGCGGCACGTGATGCGGGTGGGGGCCGTACACTTTCGCGGAGGGATGATGATCCGCATCCCGT
GGTGGCGGCTTCCTCGCATGGAGCCCCCTCTCGCGTCCACCATAAAGCTAACCAGAAACCCAGAATGCAC
CGGGCTTGAGACCAGGTTCACATTATCTAACGTGTCCGCTGCCCAACTGTAGTGTCTGAGGGAGTCAGAA
TCAAACTCCCTCGTGAACGTCAGGTGCTGCTCTTTGGATGGTACCAGAAGTTCCTCTATCATCATGCTGT
CCCTTGCGTAGGAGCTAGCCATGGTACCGAATTCTTTGCCAAAATGATGAGACAGCACAATAACCAGCAC
GTTGCCCAGGAGCTGTAGGAAAAAGAAGAAGGCATGAACATGGTTAGCAGAGGCTCTAGAGCCGCCGGTC
ACACGCCAGAAGCCGAACCCCGCCCTGCCCCGTCCCCCCCGAAGGCAGCCGTCCCCCCGCGGACAGCCCC
GAGGCTGGAGAGGGAGAAGGGGACGGCGGCGCGGCGACGCACGAAGGCCCTCCCCGCCCATTTCCTTCCT
GCCGGCGCCGCACCGCTTCGCCCCGCGCCCGCTAGAGGGGGTGCGGCGGCGCCTCCCAGATTTCGGCTCC
GCACAGATTTGGGACAAAGGAAGTCCCTGCGCCCTCTCGCACGATTACCATAAAAGGCAATGGCTGCGGC
TCGCCGCGCCTCGACAGCCGCCGGCGCTCCGGGGGCCGCCGCGCCCCTCCCCCGAGCCCTCCTTGGCCCG
AGGCGGCCCCGCCCCGCCCGGCACCCCCACCTGCCGCCACCCCCCGCCCGGCACGGCGAGCCCCGCGCCA
CGCCCCGTACGGAGCCCCGCACCCGAAGCCGGGCCGTGCTCAGCAACTCGGGGAGGGGGGTGCAGGGGGG
GTTGCAGCCCGACCGACGCGCCCACACCCCCTGCTCACCCCCCCACGCACACACCCCGCACGCAGCCTTT
GTTCCCCTCGCAGCCCCCCCCGCACCGCGGGGCACCGCCCCCGGCCGCGCTCCCCTCGCGCACACTGCGG
AGCGCACAAAGCCCCGCGCCGCGCCCGCAGCGCTCACAGCCGCCGGGCAGCGCGGAGCCGCACGCGGCGC
TCCCCACGCACACACACACGCACGCACCCCCCGAGCCGCTCCCCCCGCACAAAGGGCCCTCCCGGAGCCC
CTCAAGGCTTTCACGCAGCCACAGAAAAGAAACAAGCCGTCATTAAACCAAGCGCTAATTACAGCCCGGA
GGAGAAGGGCCGTCCCGCCCGCTCACCTGTGGGAGTAACGCGGTCAGTCAGAGCCGGGGCGGGCGGCGCG
AGGCGGCGGCGGAGCGGGGCACGGGGCGAAGGCAGCGCGCAGCGACTCCCGCCCGCCGCGCGCTTCGCTT
TTTATAGGGCCGCCGCCGCCGCCGCCTCGCCATAAAAGGAAACTTTCGGAGCGCGCCGCTCTGATTGGCT
GCCGCCGCACCTCTCCGCCTCGCCCCGCCCCGCCCCTCGCCCCGCCCCGCCCCGCCTGGCGCGCGCCCCC
CCCCCCCCCCGCCCCCATCGCTGCACAAAATAATTAAAAAATAAATAAATACAAAATTGGGGGTGGGGAG
GGGGGGGAGATGGGGAGAGTGAAGCAGAACGTGGGGCTCACCTCGACCATGGTAATAGCGATGACTAATA
CGTAGATGTACTGCCAAGTAGGAAAGTCCCATAAGGTCATGTACTGGGCATAATGCCAGGCGGGCCATTT
ACCGTCATTGACGTCAATAGGGGGCGTACTTGGCATATGATACACTTGATGTACTGCCAAGTGGGCAGTT
TACCGTAAATACTCCACCCATTGACGTCAATGGAAAGTCCCTATTGGCGTTACTATGGGAACATACGTCA
TTATTGACGTCAATGGGCGGGGGTCGTTGGGCGGTCAGCCAGGCGGGCCATTTACCGTAAGTTATGTAAC
GCGGAACTCCATATATGGGCTATGAACTAATGACCCCGTAATTGATTACTATTAATAACTAGTCAATAAT
CAATGTCGACCCAGGTGGCACTTTTCGGGGAAATGTGCGCGGAACCCCTATTTGTTTATTTTTCTAAATA
CATTCAAATATGTATCCGCTCATGAGACAATAACCCTGATAAATGCTTCAATAATATTGAAAAAGGAAGA
GTATGAGTATTCAACATTTCCGTGTCGCCCTTATTCCCTTTTTTGCGGCATTTTGCCTTCCTGTTTTTGC
TCACCCAGAAACGCTGGTGAAAGTAAAAGATGCTGAAGATCAGTTGGGTGCACGAGTGGGTTACATCGAA
CTGGATCTCAACAGCGGTAAGATCCTTGAGAGTTTTCGCCCCGAAGAACGTTTTCCAATGATGAGCACTT
TTAAAGTTCTGCTATGTGGCGCGGTATTATCCCGTATTGACGCCGGGCAAGAGCAACTCGGTCGCCGCAT
ACACTATTCTCAGAATGACTTGGTTGAGTACTCACCAGTCACAGAAAAGCATCTTACGGATGGCATGACA
GTAAGAGAATTATGCAGTGCTGCCATAACCATGAGTGATAACACTGCGGCCAACTTACTTCTGACAACGA
TCGGAGGACCGAAGGAGCTAACCGCTTTTTTGCACAACATGGGGGATCATGTAACTCGCCTTGATCGTTG
GGAACCGGAGCTGAATGAAGCCATACCAAACGACGAGCGTGACACCACGATGCCTGTAGCAATGGCAACA
ACGTTGCGCAAACTATTAACTGGCGAACTACTTACTCTAGCTTCCCGGCAACAATTAATAGACTGGATGG
AGGCGGATAAAGTTGCAGGACCACTTCTGCGCTCGGCCCTTCCGGCTGGCTGGTTTATTGCTGATAAATC
TGGAGCCGGTGAGCGTGGGTCTCGCGGTATCATTGCAGCACTGGGGCCAGATGGTAAGCCCTCCCGTATC
GTAGTTATCTACACGACGGGGAGTCAGGCAACTATGGATGAACGAAATAGACAGATCGCTGAGATAGGTG
CCTCACTGATTAAGCATTGGTAACTGTCAGACCAAGTTTACTCATATATACTTTAGATTGATTTAAAACT
TCATTTTTAATTTAAAAGGATCTAGGTGAAGATCCTTTTTGATAATCTCATGACCAAAATCCCTTAACGT
GAGTTTTCGTTCCACTGAGCGTCAGACCCCGTAGAAAAGATCAAAGGATCTTCTTGAGATCCTTTTTTTC
TGCGCGTAATCTGCTGCTTGCAAACAAAAAAACCACCGCTACCAGCGGTGGTTTGTTTGCCGGATCAAGA
GCTACCAACTCTTTTTCCGAAGGTAACTGGCTTCAGCAGAGCGCAGATACCAAATACTGTTCTTCTAGTG
TAGCCGTAGTTAGGCCACCACTTCAAGAACTCTGTAGCACCGCCTACATACCTCGCTCTGCTAATCCTGT
TACCAGTGGCTGCTGCCAGTGGCGATAAGTCGTGTCTTACCGGGTTGGACTCAAGACGATAGTTACCGGA
TAAGGCGCAGCGGTCGGGCTGAACGGGGGGTTCGTGCACACAGCCCAGCTTGGAGCGAACGACCTACACC
GAACTGAGATACCTACAGCGTGAGCTATGAGAAAGCGCCACGCTTCCCGAAGGGAGAAAGGCGGACAGGT
ATCCGGTAAGCGGCAGGGTCGGAACAGGAGAGCGCACGAGGGAGCTTCCAGGGGGAAACGCCTGGTATCT
TTATAGTCCTGTCGGGTTTCGCCACCTCTGACTTGAGCGTCGATTTTTGTGATGCTCGTCAGGGGGGCGG
AGCCTATGGAAAAACGCCAGCAACGCGGCCTTTTTACGGTTCCTGGCCTTTTGCTGGCCTTTTGCTCACA
TGTTCTTTCCTGCGTTATCCCCTGATTCTGTGGATAACCGTATTACCGCCTTTGAGTGAGCTGATACCGC
TCGCCGCAGCCGAACGACCGAGCGCAGCGAGTCAGTGAGCGAGGAAGCGGAAGAGCGCCCAATACGCAAA
CCGCCTCTCCCCGCGCGTTGGCCGATTCATTAATGCAGCGGATCCAGACATGATAAGATACATTGATGAG
TTTGGACAAACCACAACTAGAATGCAGTGAAAAAAATGCTTTATTTGTGAAATTTGTGATGCTATTGCTT
TATTTGTAACCATTATAAGCTGCAATAAACAAGTTAGCTTTTTGCAAAAGCCTAGGCCTCCAAAAAAGCC
TCCTCACTACTTCTGGAATAGCTCAGAGGCCGAGGCGGCCTCGGCCTCTGCATAAATAAAAAAAATTAGT
CAGCCATGGGGCGGAGAATGGGCGGAACTGGGCGGAGTTAGGGGCGGGATGGGCGGAGTTAGGGGCGGGA
CTATGGTTGCTGACTAATTGAGATGCGGATCCGCTGGCACGACAGGTTTCCCGACTGGAAAGCGGGCAGT
GAGCGCAACGCAATTAATGTGAGTTAGCTCACTCATTAGGCACCCCAGGCTTTACACTTTATGCTTCCGG
CTCGTATGTTGTGTGGAATTGTGAGCGGATAACAATTTCACACAGGAAACAGCTATGACCATGATTACGC
CAAGCTTGGGCTGCAGGTCGAGGGATCTCCATAAGAGAAGAGGGACAGCTATGACTGGGAGTAGTCAGGA
GAGGAGGAAAAATCTGGCTAGTAAAACATGTAAGGAAAATTTTAGGGATGTTAAAGAAAAAAATAACACA
AAACAAAATAT
Features (pLannotate 1.2.2; 24 found; start..end, strand, type, name):
    199..254     -  polyA_signal   β-globin poly(A) signal: rabbit β-globin polyadenylation signal (Gil and Proudfoot, 1987)
    325..399     -  CDS            HBB (fragment): HBB_PONPY - Experimental evidence at transcript level: Swiss-Prot protein existence level 2. Involved in oxygen transport from the lung to the various peripheral tissues. From Pongo pygmaeus (Bornean orangutan).
    458..476     +  promoter       T3 promoter: promoter for bacteriophage T3 RNA polymerase
    572..683     -  polyA_signal   bGH poly(A) signal: bovine growth hormone polyadenylation signal
    696..712     -  misc_feature   MCS (fragment): pUC18/19 multiple cloning site
    716..1304    -  misc_feature   WPRE: woodchuck hepatitis virus posttranscriptional regulatory element
   1313..1445    -  intron         chimeric intron: chimera between introns from human β-globin and immunoglobulin heavy chain genes
   1483..1572    -  CDS            3xHA: three tandem HA epitope tags
   1603..2256    -  CDS            Ank3 (fragment): ANK3_MOUSE - Experimental evidence at protein level: Swiss-Prot protein existence level 1. Membrane-cytoskeleton linker. May participate in the maintenance/targeting of ion channels and cell adhesion molecules at the nodes of Ranvier and axonal initial segments (By similarity). In skeletal muscle, required for costamere localization of DMD and betaDAG1. Regulates KCNA1 channel activity in function of dietary Mg(2+) levels, and thereby contributes to the regulation of renal Mg(2+) reabsorption (PubMed:23903368). From Mus musculus (Mouse).
   2269..2325    -  CDS            HBB (fragment): HBB_LEPEU - Experimental evidence at protein level: Swiss-Prot protein existence level 1. Involved in oxygen transport from the lung to the various peripheral tissues. From Lepus europaeus (European hare).
   2323..3339    -  intron         chimeric intron: chimera between introns from chicken β-actin and rabbit β-globin
   3340..3616    -  promoter       chicken β-actin promoter: No description available
   3618..3997    -  enhancer       CMV enhancer: human cytomegalovirus immediate early enhancer
   4028..4132    +  promoter       AmpR promoter: bla
   4133..4993    +  CDS            AmpR: β-lactamase; bla; confers resistance to ampicillin, carbenicillin, and related antibiotics
   5164..5752    +  rep_origin     ori: high-copy-number ColE1/pMB1/pBR322/pUC origin of replication
   5935..5989    +  CDS            lacI (fragment): lac repressor; lacI; The lac repressor binds to the lac operator to inhibit transcription in E. coli. This inhibition can be relieved by adding lactose or isopropyl-β-D-thiogalactopyranoside (IPTG).
   5991..6125    -  polyA_signal   SV40 poly(A) signal: SV40 polyadenylation signal
   6145..6280    -  rep_origin     SV40 ori: SV40 origin of replication
   6304..6326    -  promoter       SV40 promoter (fragment): SV40 enhancer and early promoter
   6333..6372    +  CDS            lacI (fragment): lac repressor; lacI; The lac repressor binds to the lac operator to inhibit transcription in E. coli. This inhibition can be relieved by adding lactose or isopropyl-β-D-thiogalactopyranoside (IPTG).
   6385..6406    +  protein_bind   CAP binding site: CAP binding activates transcription in the presence of cAMP. E. coli catabolite activator protein
   6421..6451    +  promoter       lac promoter: promoter for the E. coli lac operon
   6459..6475    +  protein_bind   lac operator: The lac repressor binds to the lac operator to inhibit transcription in E. coli. This inhibition can be relieved by adding lactose or isopropyl-β-D-thiogalactopyranoside (IPTG). lac repressor encoded by lacI
