[The description below was written by a language model from this plasmid's Addgene catalogue record and pLannotate feature annotations shown in this document.]
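Description:
pCAGGS-AnkG ZU5ex-3xHA is a mammalian expression plasmid built on the pCAGGS-3xHA backbone, intended for overexpressing the ZU5ex isoform of mouse ankyrin-G (Ank3) in motor neurons. It is propagated in E. coli through a high-copy ColE1/pUC-type origin and selected with ampicillin via the β-lactamase gene and its own promoter. Remnants of lac regulatory sequence (CAP site, lac promoter and operator, short lacI fragments) and a T3 promoter are carried over from the backbone. So is an SV40 origin with an adjacent SV40 promoter fragment and poly(A) signal, which could support episomal replication in cells expressing large T antigen.

The expression cassette uses the composite CAG promoter: the CMV immediate-early enhancer, the chicken β-actin promoter, and the chicken β-actin/rabbit β-globin chimeric intron, which together give strong, broadly active transcription in mammalian cells, including neurons. Downstream lies the Ank3 coding sequence followed by three tandem HA epitope tags, placing the tag at the C-terminus for detection by immunostaining or blotting. After the tag come a second chimeric intron (β-globin/immunoglobulin), a WPRE to enhance transcript stability and expression, and bGH and rabbit β-globin polyadenylation signals.

The annotated Ank3 match spans only about 650 nt within a 6.7 kb plasmid, far short of a full-length ankyrin-G. The sequenced insert therefore appears to be a partial region, presumably around the ZU5 domain, rather than the whole protein; the record does not define its boundaries. The associated work concerns Rbfox-regulated splicing, neuronal maturation and axon initial segment assembly, consistent with testing the function of this splice variant.
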