Addgene plasmid #213731: pCAGGS-AnkG ZU5ex-3xHA
Purpose: Mammalian cell expression vector for overexpression of AnkG ZU5ex isoform in motor neurons.
Depositing lab: Chaolin Zhang. Depositing organization: Columbia University. Publication: Rbfox Splicing Factors Promote Neuronal Maturation and Axon Initial Segment Assembly. Jacko M, Weyn-Vanhentenryck SM, Smerdon JW, Yan R, Feng H, Williams DJ, Pai J, Xu K, Wichterle H, Zhang C. Neuron. 2018 Feb 21;97(4):853-868.e6. doi: 10.1016/j.neuron.2018.01.020. Epub 2018 Feb 1. PubMed 29398366.
Backbone
  Vector backbone: pCAGGS-3xHA
  Vector type: Mammalian Expression
Growth in bacteria
  Bacterial resistance: Ampicillin, 100 μg/mL
  Growth temperature: 37°C
  Growth strain: NEB Stable
  Copy number: Unknown
Gene/Insert
  Gene/Insert name: AnkG ZU5ex
  Species: M. musculus (mouse)
  Entrez Gene: Ank3 (a.k.a. 2900054D09Rik, Ank-3, AnkG, Ankyrin-3, Ankyrin-G)
  Cloning method: Unknown
Terms and licenses: Academic/Nonprofit Terms; Industry Terms: Not Available to Industry
How to cite: pCAGGS-AnkG ZU5ex-3xHA was a gift from Chaolin Zhang (Addgene plasmid # 213731 ; http://n2t.net/addgene:213731 ; RRID:Addgene_213731)
